Addgene plasmid #194154: pOxyR_gfp
Purpose: Green Fluorescent Reporter of intracellular hydrogen peroxide
Depositing lab: Sven Panke. Depositing organization: ETH Zurich (Swiss Federal Institute of Technology). Publication: Whole-cell screening of oxidative enzymes using genetically encoded sensors. Kardashliev T, Weingartner A, Romero E, Schwaneberg U, Fraaije M, Panke S, Held M. Chem Sci. 2021 Oct 29;12(44):14766-14772. doi: 10.1039/d1sc02578c. eCollection 2021 Nov 17. PubMed 34820092.
Backbone
  Vector backbone: pSEVA-based
  Backbone manufacturer: https://seva-plasmids.com/
  Backbone size w/o insert (bp): 2390
  Total vector size (bp): 4158
  Vector type: Bacterial Expression
Growth in bacteria
  Bacterial resistance: Streptomycin, 50 μg/mL
  Growth temperature: 30°C
  Growth strain: DH5alpha
  Growth instructions: Depositing Lab uses E. coli BL21 (DE3) Gold lacIq1 at 30 C for protein production.
  Copy number: Unknown
Gene/Insert
  Gene/Insert name: transcriptional regulator, OxyR, cognate promoter PoxyS, fluorescent protein sfGFP
  Species: E. coli
  Insert size (bp): 1768
  Promoter: PoxyR, PoxyS
  Cloning method: Gibson Cloning
  Sequencing primers: 5′ CCGAGCGTTCTGAACAAATC; 3′ CCCAGTCTTTCGACTGAG
Terms and licenses: Academic/Nonprofit Terms; Industry Terms: Not Available to Industry
How to cite: pOxyR_gfp was a gift from Sven Panke (Addgene plasmid # 194154 ; http://n2t.net/addgene:194154 ; RRID:Addgene_194154)
