[The description below was written by a language model from this plasmid's Addgene catalogue record and pLannotate feature annotations shown in this document.]
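Description:
pOxyR_gfp is a bacterial expression plasmid built on a pSEVA-type modular backbone that serves as a genetically encoded green fluorescent reporter of intracellular hydrogen peroxide in E. coli. The annotated sequence shows a pSC101 origin with its required Rep101 (RepA) replication protein, a system generally associated with low copy number, although the catalogue lists copy number as unknown. Selection is through an aadA (SmR) aminoglycoside adenylyltransferase gene conferring streptomycin and spectinomycin resistance. A short gentamicin acetyltransferase fragment just upstream of it appears to be a non-functional remnant. An incP oriT is also present, which would allow conjugative mobilisation from a suitable donor strain.

The sensor module consists of two divergently oriented units. The E. coli oxyR gene, encoding the peroxide-sensing transcriptional regulator, runs in one direction under its own PoxyR promoter and ends at the lambda t0 terminator. Superfolder GFP runs in the opposite direction, driven by the OxyR-responsive PoxyS promoter and terminated by rrnB T1. The promoters are named in the catalogue but not annotated in the feature table; they presumably lie in the short intergenic region between the two coding sequences, mirroring the native oxyR–oxyS arrangement. When hydrogen peroxide oxidises OxyR, the activated regulator switches on PoxyS and sfGFP accumulates, so fluorescence reports intracellular peroxide levels. The associated publication concerns whole-cell screening of oxidative enzymes, where peroxide generated by enzyme activity can be read out as fluorescence.

The sequenced record is 5,234 nt, which is larger than the 4,158 bp total size given in the catalogue entry. The record does not explain this discrepancy.
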