Features (pLannotate 1.2.2; 9 found; start..end, strand, type, name):
    205..313     +  oriT           oriT: incP origin of transfer
    728..1678    -  CDS            Rep101: RepA protein needed for replication with the pSC101 origin; rep101
   1726..1948    -  rep_origin     pSC101 ori: low-copy replication origin that requires the Rep101 protein
   2281..2367    -  terminator     rrnB T1 terminator: Escherichia coli rrnB; transcription terminator T1 from the E. coli rrnB gene
   2391..3104    -  CDS            Superfolder GFP: Superfolder GFP is a basic (constitutively fluorescent) green fluorescent protein published in 2005, derived from Aequorea victoria. It is reported to be a very rapidly-maturing weak dimer.
   3244..4158    +  CDS            oxyR: OXYR_ECOLI - Also known as momR, mor. Experimental evidence at protein level: Swiss-Prot protein existence level 1. Hydrogen peroxide sensor. Activates the expression of a regulon of hydrogen peroxide-inducible genes such as katG, gor, ahpC, ahpF, oxyS (a regulatory RNA), dps, fur and grxA. OxyR expression is negatively autoregulated by binding to a 43 bp region upstream of its own coding sequence. OxyR is inactivated by reduction of its essential disulfide bond by the product of GrxA, itself positively regulated by OxyR. Has also a positive regulatory effect on the production of surface prote
   4172..4266    +  terminator     lambda t0 terminator: transcription terminator from phage lambda
   4439..4495    +  CDS            GmR (fragment): gentamycin acetyltransferase; aacC1; confers resistance to gentamycin
   4502..59      +  CDS            SmR (across the origin): aminoglycoside adenylyltransferase (Murphy, 1985); aadA; confers resistance to spectinomycin and streptomycin
>Addgene plasmid #194154 | pOxyR_gfp | addgene full sequence | sequence record 384120 | Addgene NGS Result
AGTTGGAAGAATTTGTCCACTACGTGAAAGGCGAGATCACCAAGGTAGTCGGCAAATAAGACAATTGTCC
TTTTCCGCTGCATAACCCTGCTTCGGGGTCATTATAGCGATTTTTTCGGTATATCCATCCTTTTTCGCAC
GATATACAGGATTTTGCCAAAGGGTTCGTGTAGACTTTCCTTGGTGTATCCAACGGCGTCAGCCGGGCAG
GATAGGTGAAGTAGGCCCACCCGCGAGCGGGTGTTCCTTCTTCACTGTCCCTTATTCGCACCTGGCGGTG
CTCAACGGGAATCCTGCTCTGCGAGGCTGGCCGTAGGCCGGCCGCCATGATTTTTTCCCCACGGGAGGCG
TCACTGGCTCCCGTGTTGTCGGCAGCTTTGATTCGATAAGCAGCATCGCCTGTTTCAGGCTGTCTATGTG
TGACTGTTGAGCTGTAACAAGTTGTCTCAGGTGTTCAATTTCATGTTCTAGTTGCTTTGTTTTACTGGTT
TCACCTGTTCTATTAGGTGTTACATGCTGTTCATCTGTTACATTGTCGATCTGTTCATGGTGAACAGCTT
TAAATGCACCAAAAACTCGTAAAAGCTCTGATGTATCTATCTTTTTTACACCGTTTTCATCTGTGCATAT
GGACAGTTTTCCCTTTGATATGTAACGGTGAACAGTTGTTCTACTTTTGTTTGTTAGTCTTGATGCTTCA
CTGATAGATACAAGAGCCATAAGAACCTCAGATCCTTCCGTATTTAGCCAGTATGTTCTCTAGTGTGGTT
CGTTGTTTTTGCGTGAGCCATGAGAACGAACCATTGAGATCATACTTACTTTGCATGTCACTCAAAAATT
TTGCCTCAAAACTGGTGAGCTGAATTTTTGCAGTTAAAGCATCGTGTAGTGTTTTTCTTAGTCCGTTATG
TAGGTAGGAATCTGATGTAATGGTTGTTGGTATTTTGTCGCCATTCATTTTTATCTGGTTGTTCTCAAGT
TCGGTTACGAGATCCATTTGTCTATCTAGTTCAACTTGGAAAATCAACGTATCAGTCGGGCGGCCTCGCT
TATCAACCACCAATTTCATATTGCTGTAAGTGTTTAAATCTTTACTTATTGGTTTCAAAACCCATTGGTT
AAGCCTTTTAAACTCATGGTAGTTATTTTCAAGCATTAACATGAACTTAAATTCATCAAGGCTAATCTCT
ATATTTGCCTTGTGAGTTTTCTTTTGTGTTAGTTCTTTTAATAACCACTCATAAATCCTCATAGAGTATT
TGTTTTCAAAAGACTTAACATGTTCCAGATTATATTTTATGAATTTTTTTAACTGGAAAAGATAAGGCAA
TATCTCTTCACTAAAAACTAATTCTAATTTTTCGCTTGAGAACTTGGCATAGTTTGTCCACTGGAAAATC
TCAAAGCCTTTAACCAAAGGATTCCTGATTTCCACAGTTCTCGTCATCAGCTCTCTGGTTGCTTTAGCTA
ATACACCATAAGCATTTTCCCTACTGATGTTCATCATCTGAGCGTATTGGTTATAAGTGAACGATACCGT
CCATTCTTTCCTTGTAGGGTTTTCAATCGTGGGGTTGAGTAGTGCCACACAGCATAAAATTAGCTTGGTT
TCATGCTCCGTTAAGTCATAGCGACTAATCGCTAGTTCATTTGCTTTGAAAACAACTAATTCAGACATAC
ATCTCAATTGGTCTAGGTGATTTTAATCACTATACCAATTGAGATGGGCTAGTCAATGATAATTACTAGT
CCTTTTCCTTTGAGTTGTGGGTATCTGTAAATTCTGCTAGACCTTTGCTGGAAAACTTGTAAATTCTGCT
AGACCCTCTGTAAATTCCGCTAGACCTTTGTGTGTTTTTTTTGTTTATATTCAAGTGGTTATAATTTATA
GAATAAAGAAAGAATAAAAAAAGATAAAAAGAATAGATCCCAGCCCTGTGTATAACTCACTACTTTAGTC
AGTTCCGCAGTATTACAAAAGGATGTCGCAAACGCTGTTTGCTCCTCTACAAAACAGACCTTAAAACCCT
AAAGGCTTAAGTAGCACCCTCGCAAGCTCGGGCAAATCGCTGAATATTCCTTTTGTCTCCGACCATCAGG
CACCTGAGTCGCTGTCTTTTTCGTGACATTCAGTTCGCTGCGCTCACGGCTCTGGCAGTGAATGGGGGTA
AATGGCACTACAGGCGCCGAATAAATACCTGTGACGGAAGATCACTTCGCAGAATAAATAAATCCTGGTG
TCCCTGTTGATACGGCGCGCCCAGCTGTCTAGGGCGGCGGATTTGTCCTACTCAGGAGAGCGTTCACCGA
CAAACAACAGATAAAACGAAAGGCCCAGTCTTTCGACTGAGCCTTTCGTTTTATTTGATGCCTTTAATTA
ATTAGGATCCTTTGTAGAGCTCATCCATGCCATGTGTAATCCCAGCAGCAGTTACAAACTCAAGAAGGAC
CATGTGGTCACGCTTTTCGTTGGGATCTTTCGAAAGGACAGATTGTGTCGACAGGTAATGGTTGTCTGGT
AAAAGGACAGGGCCATCGCCAATTGGAGTATTTTGTTGATAATGGTCTGCTAGTTGAACGGAACCATCTT
CAACGTTGTGGCGAATTTTGAAGTTAGCTTTGATTCCATTCTTTTGTTTGTCTGCCGTGATGTATACATT
GTGTGAGTTAAAGTTGTACTCGAGTTTGTGTCCGAGAATGTTTCCATCTTCTTTAAAATCAATACCTTTT
AACTCGATACGATTAACAAGGGTATCACCTTCAAACTTGACTTCAGCACGCGTCTTGTAGGTCCCGTCAT
CTTTGAAAGATATAGTGCGTTCCTGTACATAACCTTCGGGCATGGCACTCTTGAAAAAGTCATGCCGTTT
CATGTGATCCGGATAACGGGAAAAGCATTGAACACCATAGGTCAGAGTAGTGACAAGTGTTGGCCATGGA
ACAGGTAGTTTTCCAGTAGTGCAAATAAATTTAAGGGTGAGTTTTCCGTTTGTAGCATCACCTTCACCCT
CTCCTCTGACAGAAAATTTGTGCCCATTAACATCACCATCTAATTCAACAAGAATTGGGACAACTCCAGT
GAAAAGTTCTTCTCCTTTGCTCATATGTTAAATCTCCTGCTAATTAAAAAGTAAAGTGTGAATTCTGCTG
TGAGCAATTATCAGTCAGAATGCTTGATAGGGATAATCGTTCATTGCTATTCTACCTATCGCCATGAACT
ATCGTGGCGATGGAGGATGGATAATGAATATTCGTGATCTTGAGTACCTGGTGGCATTGGCTGAACACCG
CCATTTTCGGCGTGCGGCAGATTCCTGCCACGTTAGCCAGCCGACGCTTAGCGGGCAAATTCGTAAGCTG
GAAGATGAGCTGGGCGTGATGTTGCTGGAGCGGACCAGCCGTAAAGTGTTGTTCACCCAGGCGGGAATGC
TGCTGGTGGATCAGGCGCGTACCGTGCTGCGTGAGGTGAAAGTCCTTAAAGAGATGGCAAGCCAGCAGGG
CGAGACGATGTCCGGACCGCTGCACATTGGTTTGATTCCCACAGTTGGACCGTACCTGCTACCGCATATT
ATCCCTATGCTGCACCAGACCTTTCCAAAGCTGGAAATGTATCTGCATGAAGCACAGACCCACCAGTTAC
TGGCGCAACTGGACAGCGGCAAACTCGATTGCGTGATCCTCGCGCTGGTGAAAGAGAGCGAAGCATTCAT
TGAAGTGCCGTTGTTTGATGAGCCAATGTTGCTGGCTATCTATGAAGATCACCCGTGGGCGAACCGCGAA
TGCGTACCGATGGCCGATCTGGCAGGGGAAAAACTGCTGATGCTGGAAGATGGTCACTGTTTGCGCGATC
AGGCAATGGGTTTCTGTTTTGAAGCCGGGGCGGATGAAGATACACACTTCCGCGCGACCAGCCTGGAAAC
TCTGCGCAACATGGTGGCGGCAGGTAGCGGGATCACTTTACTGCCAGCGCTGGCTGTGCCGCCGGAGCGC
AAACGCGATGGGGTTGTTTATCTGCCGTGCATTAAGCCGGAACCACGCCGCACTATTGGCCTGGTTTATC
GTCCTGGCTCACCGCTGCGCAGCCGCTATGAGCAGCTGGCAGAGGCCATCCGCGCAAGAATGGATGGCCA
TTTCGATAAAGTTTTAAAACAGGCGGTTTAAACTAGTCTTGGACTCCTGTTGATAGATCCAGTAATGACC
TCAGAACTCCATCTGGATTTGTTCAGAACGCTCGGTTGCCGCCGGGCGTTTTTTATTGGTGAGAATCCAG
GGGTCCCCAATAATTACGATTTACGTATTTAAATGAACCTTGACCGAACGCAGCGGTGGTAACGGCGCAG
TGGCGGTTTTCATGGCTTGTTATGACTGTTTTTTTGGGGTACAGTCTATGCCTCGGGCATCCAAGCAGCA
AGCGCGTTACGCCGTGGGTCGATGTTTGATGTTATGGAGCAGCAACGATGTTACGCAGCAGGGCAGTCGC
CCTAAAACAAAGTTAAACATCATGAGGGAAGCGGTGATCGCCGAAGTATCGACTCAACTATCAGAGGTAG
TTGGCGTCATCGAGCGCCATCTCGAACCGACGTTGCTGGCCGTACATTTGTACGGCTCCGCAGTGGATGG
CGGCCTGAAGCCACACAGTGATATTGATTTGCTGGTTACGGTGACCGTAAGGCTTGATGAAACAACGCGG
CGAGCTTTGATCAACGACCTTTTGGAAACTTCGGCTTCCCCTGGAGAGAGCGAGATTCTCCGCGCTGTAG
AAGTCACCATTGTTGTGCACGACGACATCATTCCGTGGCGTTATCCAGCTAAGCGCGAACTGCAATTTGG
AGAATGGCAGCGCAATGACATTCTTGCAGGTATCTTCGAGCCAGCCACGATCGACATTGATCTGGCTATC
TTGCTGACAAAAGCAAGAGAACATAGCGTTGCCTTGGTAGGTCCAGCGGCGGAGGAACTCTTTGATCCGG
TTCCTGAACAGGATCTATTTGAGGCGCTAAATGAAACCTTAACGCTATGGAACTCGCCGCCCGACTGGGC
TGGCGATGAGCGAAATGTAGTGCTTACGTTGTCCCGCATTTGGTACAGCGCAGTAACCGGCAAAATCGCG
CCGAAGGATGTCGCTGCCGACTGGGCAATGGAGCGCCTGCCGGCCCAGTATCAGCCCGTCATACTTGAAG
CTAGACAGGCTTATCTTGGACAAGAAGAAGATCGCTTGGCCTCGCGCGCAGATC
